>Addgene plasmid #87421 | AICSDP-4:TUBA1B-mEGFP | addgene full sequence | sequence record 441601 | Addgene NGS Result
TTGAGATCCTTTTTTTCTGCGCGTAATCTGCTGCTTGCAAACAAAAAAACCACCGCTACCAGCGGTGGTT
TGTTTGCCGGATCAAGAGCTACCAACTCTTTTTCCGAAGGTAACTGGCTTCAGCAGAGCGCAGATACCAA
ATACTGTTCTTCTAGTGTAGCCGTAGTTAGGCCACCACTTCAAGAACTCTGTAGCACCGCCTACATACCT
CGCTCTGCTAATCCTGTTACCAGTGGCTGCTGCCAGTGGCGATAAGTCGTGTCTTACCGGGTTGGACTCA
AGACGATAGTTACCGGATAAGGCGCAGCGGTCGGGCTGAACGGGGGGTTCGTGCACACAGCCCAGCTTGG
AGCGAACGACCTACACCGAACTGAGATACCTACAGCGTGAGCTATGAGAAAGCGCCACGCTTCCCGAAGG
GAGAAAGGCGGACAGGTATCCGGTAAGCGGCAGGGTCGGAACAGGAGAGCGCACGAGGGAGCTTCCAGGG
GGAAACGCCTGGTATCTTTATAGTCCTGTCGGGTTTCGCCACCTCTGACTTGAGCGTCGATTTTTGTGAT
GCTCGTCAGGGGGGCGGAGCCTATGGAAAAACGCCAGCAACGCGGCCTTTTTACGGTTCCTGGCCTTTTG
CTGGCCTTTTGCTCACATGTTCTTTCCTGCGTTATCCCCTGATTCTGTGGATAACCGTATTACCGCCTTT
GAGTGAGCTGATACCGCTCGCCGCAGCCGAACGACCGAGCGCAGCGAGTCAGTGAGCGAGGAAGCGGAAG
AGCGCCCAATACGCAAACCGCCTCTCCCCGCGCGTTGGCCGATTCATTAATGCAGCTGGCACGACAGGTT
TCCCGACTGGAAAGCGGGCAGTGAGCGCAACGCAATTAATGTGAGTTAGCTCACTCATTAGGCACCCCAG
GCTTTACACTTTATGCTTCCGGCTCGTATGTTGTGTGGAATTGTGAGCGGATAACAATTTCACACAGGAA
ACAGCTATGACCATGATTACGCCAAGCTTGCATGCCTGCAGGTCGACTCTAGAGTGCATGCCTGCAGGTC
GACTGAGTGTTCTTTTTTTGATGAAAGCAATAAGAGGACTGCGGAAGAGCTCCCTGTCAATGTACCGCTC
TACACCAGTGTATTACGACAGTTCGTACACAACAGTCTGTAGAGGCCACCTGTCTCTCCCTGCTGCGTTA
GGAATTCAGGGGAGCAGGTGGTGGCAGTAAGGGATTTTGAGGGAACGGAAATCGGATCTTGACCCAGATC
TGGGCCGCCGATAATCTCCTACTGCGCTCAGACTGCTGTGGAGGTGTTAGGCTGAGCCCGATGCCGGCAG
GCAAGGGAGGATGGGCGGCTTGGGCAGCGCCTTTGCAGACGTGGCCATTTCGTGCCTCTGCAGCACCGCC
GGGGGGCGCAAGAGCGCGCGCCCGGAATTGCTCATTCATCCTGTGCCGCAGAGCCCCGCCCCTTGTCCCT
GCGGACAGACATTTCTTCTGCGCTGGTCTGGCCACGTGCTTCCTGTGCTAGGAGCTGCCCGGAAATGTGA
CCACCTAGTCTAAAGTGGGCTTCTGGGGCCTGAGCGCTGGATGGATGCCCACCTTCCTGTCTTGGTCCTC
CAAAGGAGGAAGCTGTGACTGAGCTGTCTTGGTCTGGAAGGAGGCCTTCCCGGTTTAGGATGGGAAGGTA
ACATTCATTAAAAGCAACGTAGACTATAGTGTAGCTGTTCTCAAAAGTAGTACATCTTAGAAAAGGATCT
TTAGAAAAGATCGCTTTAGAAAAGGAAATTCGTTTTCAGATTACGTGAGTAGCCTAGGTAACACAGCCAG
ACCTCATCTCCACAAAAAAAATGAAAAAATTAGCCAGCTTGGTGGTCTGTGCCTGTGGTCCCAGCTGCTC
CAGAGGCTGAGGTGGGGGGATGACTGGAGCCTAGGCTGCAGTGAGCCTAGATGGCATCACTGCACTCAAG
ACTGGGCGACAGACCTTATCTCTAAAAAAATAAAGATTGCATGAGTATTTTGTTCCACTTGACAGTCATC
AATAGATTGGTTTAAATTGTGATATCTTTTTTACTTACCGCAGGTGAGCAAGGGCGAGGAGCTGTTCACC
GGGGTGGTGCCCATCCTGGTCGAGCTGGACGGCGACGTAAACGGCCACAAGTTCAGCGTGTCCGGCGAGG
GCGAGGGCGATGCCACCTACGGCAAGCTGACCCTGAAGTTCATCTGCACCACCGGCAAGCTGCCCGTGCC
CTGGCCCACCCTCGTGACCACCCTGACCTACGGCGTGCAGTGCTTCAGCCGCTACCCCGACCACATGAAG
CAGCACGACTTCTTCAAGTCCGCCATGCCCGAAGGCTACGTCCAGGAGCGCACCATCTTCTTCAAGGACG
ACGGCAACTACAAGACCCGCGCCGAGGTGAAGTTCGAGGGCGACACCCTGGTGAACCGCATCGAGCTGAA
GGGCATCGACTTCAAGGAGGACGGCAACATCCTGGGGCACAAGCTGGAGTACAACTACAACAGCCACAAC
GTCTATATCATGGCCGACAAGCAGAAGAACGGCATCAAGGTGAACTTCAAGATCCGCCACAACATCGAGG
ACGGCAGCGTGCAGCTCGCCGACCACTACCAGCAGAACACCCCCATCGGCGACGGCCCCGTGCTGCTGCC
CGACAACCACTACCTGAGCACCCAGTCCAAGCTGAGCAAAGACCCCAACGAGAAGCGCGATCACATGGTC
CTGCTGGAGTTCGTGACCGCCGCCGGGATCACTCTCGGCATGGACGAGCTGTACAAGGGAGGTTCAGGAG
GCAGCGAGTGCATCTCCATCCACGTTGGCCAGGCTGGTGTCCAGATTGGCAATGCCTGCTGGGAGCTCTA
CTGCCTGGAACACGGCATCCAGCCCGATGGCCAGATGCCAAGTGACAAGACCATTGGGGGAGGAGATGAC
TCCTTCAACACCTTCTTCAGTGAGACGGGCGCTGGCAAGCACGTGCCCCGGGCTGTGTTTGTAGACTTGG
AACCCACAGTCATTGGTGAGTTGACCTCAGTAACCTGAGATCCCAGGATGCTGGGACAGGAGGTCTGTCC
AGGGGCTTCTCTTGTCACTCACTCACTCCCTCCGTCCTTCTCTCCCTCCTCCAGATGAAGTTCGCACTGG
CACCTACCGCCAGCTCTTCCACCCTGAGCAGCTCATCACAGGCAAGGAAGATGCTGCCAATAACTATGCC
CGAGGGCACTACACCATTGGCAAGGAGATCATTGACCTTGTGTTGGACCGAATTCGCAAGCTGGTAAGCA
CCACATATAAATATGCATTTAATGTGGTGTGATAGTTCCAGTGCAAGTTGGGTGGAGTGACTGACATCAT
TCATTCTTTGGCACCTACCAAAATGTGGAATAGGCTGCTTGCTATATTAATTGGACTTCTAAATCAGATA
GTCCCTAGGTTATGGACAGTTTGTGGATATGTCTGTTTTGCCAATTCCTTGTGCTTACATCAGTGAGATA
TGGTTCGTAATCTAAAAAGTTGAAATAGAAATTCTAAGATAATGTGTCCTGGCATTAAAATATTACATTT
TTTTATTCCCCTACAGGCTGACCAGTGCACCGGTCTTCAGGGCTTCTTGGTTTTCCACAGCTTTGGTGGG
GGAACTGGTTCTGGGTTCACCTCCCTGCTCATGGAACGTCTCTCAGTTGATTATGGCAAGAAGTCCAAGC
TGGAGTTCTCCATTTACCCAGCACCCCAGGTTTCCACAGCTGTAGTTGAGCCCTACAACTCCATCCTCAC
CACCCACACCACCCTGGAGCACTCGTACCGAGCTCGAATTCACTAATTCACTGGCCGTCGTTTTACAACG
TCGTGACTGGGAAAACCCTGGCGTTACCCAACTTAATCGCCTTGCAGCACATCCCCCTTTCGCCAGCTGG
CGTAATAGCGAAGAGGCCCGCACCGATCGCCCTTCCCAACAGTTGCGCAGCCTGAATGGCGAATGGCGCC
TGATGCGGTATTTTCTCCTTACGCATCTGTGCGGTATTTCACACCGCATATGGTGCACTCTCAGTACAAT
CTGCTCTGATGCCGCATAGTTAAGCCAGCCCCGACACCCGCCAACACCCGCTGACGCGCCCTGACGGGCT
TGTCTGCTCCCGGCATCCGCTTACAGACAAGCTGTGACCGTCTCCGGGAGCTGCATGTGTCAGAGGTTTT
CACCGTCATCACCGAAACGCGCGAGACGAAAGGGCCTCGTGATACGCCTATTTTTATAGGTTAATGTCAT
GATAATAATGGTTTCTTAGACGTCAGGTGGCACTTTTCGGGGAAATGTGCGCGGAACCCCTATTTGTTTA
TTTTTCTAAATACATTCAAATATGTATCCGCTCATGAGACAATAACCCTGATAAATGCTTCAATAATATT
GAAAAAGGAAGAGTATGAGTATTCAACATTTCCGTGTCGCCCTTATTCCCTTTTTTGCGGCATTTTGCCT
TCCTGTTTTTGCTCACCCAGAAACGCTGGTGAAAGTAAAAGATGCTGAAGATCAGTTGGGTGCACGAGTG
GGTTACATCGAACTGGATCTCAACAGCGGTAAGATCCTTGAGAGTTTTCGCCCCGAAGAACGTTTTCCAA
TGATGAGCACTTTTAAAGTTCTGCTATGTGGCGCGGTATTATCCCGTATTGACGCCGGGCAAGAGCAACT
CGGTCGCCGCATACACTATTCTCAGAATGACTTGGTTGAGTACTCACCAGTCACAGAAAAGCATCTTACG
GATGGCATGACAGTAAGAGAATTATGCAGTGCTGCCATAACCATGAGTGATAACACTGCGGCCAACTTAC
TTCTGACAACGATCGGAGGACCGAAGGAGCTAACCGCTTTTTTGCACAACATGGGGGATCATGTAACTCG
CCTTGATCGTTGGGAACCGGAGCTGAATGAAGCCATACCAAACGACGAGCGTGACACCACGATGCCTGTA
GCAATGGCAACAACGTTGCGCAAACTATTAACTGGCGAACTACTTACTCTAGCTTCCCGGCAACAATTAA
TAGACTGGATGGAGGCGGATAAAGTTGCAGGACCACTTCTGCGCTCGGCCCTTCCGGCTGGCTGGTTTAT
TGCTGATAAATCTGGAGCCGGTGAGCGTGGGTCTCGCGGTATCATTGCAGCACTGGGGCCAGATGGTAAG
CCCTCCCGTATCGTAGTTATCTACACGACGGGGAGTCAGGCAACTATGGATGAACGAAATAGACAGATCG
CTGAGATAGGTGCCTCACTGATTAAGCATTGGTAACTGTCAGACCAAGTTTACTCATATATACTTTAGAT
TGATTTAAAACTTCATTTTTAATTTAAAAGGATCTAGGTGAAGATCCTTTTTGATAATCTCATGACCAAA
ATCCCTTAACGTGAGTTTTCGTTCCACTGAGCGTCAGACCCCGTAGAAAAGATCAAAGGATCTTC
Features (pLannotate 1.2.2; 16 found; start..end, strand, type, name):
      1..589     +  rep_origin     ori: high-copy-number ColE1/pMB1/pBR322/pUC origin of replication
    772..864     +  CDS            lacI (fragment): lac repressor; lacI; The lac repressor binds to the lac operator to inhibit transcription in E. coli. This inhibition can be relieved by adding lactose or isopropyl-β-D-thiogalactopyranoside (IPTG).
    877..898     +  protein_bind   CAP binding site: CAP binding activates transcription in the presence of cAMP. E. coli catabolite activator protein
    913..943     +  promoter       lac promoter: promoter for the E. coli lac operon
    951..967     +  protein_bind   lac operator: The lac repressor binds to the lac operator to inhibit transcription in E. coli. This inhibition can be relieved by adding lactose or isopropyl-β-D-thiogalactopyranoside (IPTG). lac repressor encoded by lacI
   1004..1034    -  misc_feature   MCS (fragment): pUC18/19 multiple cloning site
   1035..1054    -  misc_feature   MCS (fragment): pUC18/19 multiple cloning site
   2074..2787    +  CDS            mEGFP: mEGFP is a basic (constitutively fluorescent) green fluorescent protein published in 2002, derived from Aequorea victoria. It has moderate acid sensitivity.
   2857..3030    +  CDS            TUBA (fragment): TBA_PICAB - Experimental evidence at transcript level: Swiss-Prot protein existence level 2. Tubulin is the major constituent of microtubules. It binds two moles of GTP, one at an exchangeable site on the beta chain and one at a non-exchangeable site on the alpha chain. From Picea abies (Norway spruce) (Picea excelsa).
   3134..3805    +  CDS            TBA1_CHICK (fragment): Experimental evidence at protein level: Swiss-Prot protein existence level 1. Tubulin is the major constituent of microtubules. It binds two moles of GTP, one at an exchangeable site on the beta chain and one at a non-exchangeable site on the alpha chain. From Gallus gallus (Chicken).
   3805..3821    -  misc_feature   MCS (fragment): pUC18/19 multiple cloning site
   3826..3983    +  CDS            lacZα (fragment): LacZα fragment of β-galactosidase; lacZ fragment
   3989..4088    -  misc_feature   bom (fragment): basis of mobility region from pBR322
   4190..4225    -  CDS            rop (fragment): Rop protein, which maintains plasmids at low copy number; rop
   4320..4424    +  promoter       AmpR promoter: bla
   4425..5285    +  CDS            AmpR: β-lactamase; bla; confers resistance to ampicillin, carbenicillin, and related antibiotics
