>Addgene plasmid #87421 | AICSDP-4:TUBA1B-mEGFP Sequencing Result | analyzer sequence | sequence record 173971
TCGCGCGTTTCGGTGATGACGGTGAAAACCTCTGACACATGCAGCTCCCGGAGACGGTCACAGCTTGTCT
GTAAGCGGATGCCGGGAGCAGACAAGCCCGTCAGGGCGCGTCAGCGGGTGTTGGCGGGTGTCGGGGCTGG
CTTAACTATGCGGCATCAGAGCAGATTGTACTGAGAGTGCACCATATGCGGTGTGAAATACCGCACAGAT
GCGTAAGGAGAAAATACCGCATCAGGCGCCATTCGCCATTCAGGCTGCGCAACTGTTGGGAAGGGCGATC
GGTGCGGGCCTCTTCGCTATTACGCCAGCTGGCGAAAGGGGGATGTGCTGCAAGGCGATTAAGTTGGGTA
ACGCCAGGGTTTTCCCAGTCACGACGTTGTAAAACGACGGCCAGTGAATTAGTGAATTCGAGCTCGGTAC
GAGTGTTCTTTTTTTGATGAAAGCAATAAGAGGACTGCGGAAGAGCTCCCTGTCAATGTACCGCTCTACA
CCAGTGTATTACGACAGTTCGTACACAACAGTCTGTAGAGGCCACCTGTCTCTCCCTGCTGCGTTAGGAA
TTCAGGGGAGCAGGTGGTGGCAGTAAGGGATTTTGAGGGAACGGAAATCGGATCTTGACCCAGATCTGGG
CCGCCGATAATCTCCTACTGCGCTCAGACTGCTGTGGAGGTGTTAGGCTGAGCCCGATGCCGGCAGGCAA
GGGAGGATGGGCGGCTTGGGCAGCGCCTTTGCAGACGTGGCCATTTCGTGCCTCTGCAGCACCGCCGGGG
GGCGCAAGAGCGCGCGCCCGGAATTGCTCATTCATCCTGTGCCGCAGAGCCCCGCCCCTTGTCCCTGCGG
ACAGACATTTCTTCTGCGCTGGTCTGGCCACGTGCTTCCTGTGCTAGGAGCTGCCCGGAAATGTGACCAC
CTAGTCTAAAGTGGGCTTCTGGGGCCTGAGCGCTGGATGGATGCCCACCTTCCTGTCTTGGTCCTCCAAA
GGAGGAAGCTGTGACTGAGCTGTCTTGGTCTGGAAGGAGGCCTTCCCGGTTTAGGATGGGAAGGTAACAT
TCATTAAAAGCAACGTAGACTATAGTGTAGCTGTTCTCAAAAGTAGTACATCTTAGAAAAGGATCTTTAG
AAAAGATCGCTTTAGAAAAGGAAATTCGTTTTCAGATTACGTGAGTAGCCTAGGTAACACAGCCAGACCT
CATCTCCACAAAAAAAATGAAAAAATTAGCCAGCTTGGTGGTCTGTGCCTGTGGTCCCAGCTGCTCCAGA
GGCTGAGGTGGGGGGATGACTGGAGCCTAGGCTGCAGTGAGCCTAGATGGCATCACTGCACTCAAGACTG
GGCGACAGACCTTATCTCTAAAAAAATAAAGATTGCATGAGTATTTTGTTCCACTTGACAGTCATCAATA
GATTGGTTTAAATTGTGATATCTTTTTTACTTACCGCAGGTGAGCAAGGGCGAGGAGCTGTTCACCGGGG
TGGTGCCCATCCTGGTCGAGCTGGACGGCGACGTAAACGGCCACAAGTTCAGCGTGTCCGGCGAGGGCGA
GGGCGATGCCACCTACGGCAAGCTGACCCTGAAGTTCATCTGCACCACCGGCAAGCTGCCCGTGCCCTGG
CCCACCCTCGTGACCACCCTGACCTACGGCGTGCAGTGCTTCAGCCGCTACCCCGACCACATGAAGCAGC
ACGACTTCTTCAAGTCCGCCATGCCCGAAGGCTACGTCCAGGAGCGCACCATCTTCTTCAAGGACGACGG
CAACTACAAGACCCGCGCCGAGGTGAAGTTCGAGGGCGACACCCTGGTGAACCGCATCGAGCTGAAGGGC
ATCGACTTCAAGGAGGACGGCAACATCCTGGGGCACAAGCTGGAGTACAACTACAACAGCCACAACGTCT
ATATCATGGCCGACAAGCAGAAGAACGGCATCAAGGTGAACTTCAAGATCCGCCACAACATCGAGGACGG
CAGCGTGCAGCTCGCCGACCACTACCAGCAGAACACCCCCATCGGCGACGGCCCCGTGCTGCTGCCCGAC
AACCACTACCTGAGCACCCAGTCCAAGCTGAGCAAAGACCCCAACGAGAAGCGCGATCACATGGTCCTGC
TGGAGTTCGTGACCGCCGCCGGGATCACTCTCGGCATGGACGAGCTGTACAAGGGAGGTTCAGGAGGCAG
CGAGTGCATCTCCATCCACGTTGGCCAGGCTGGTGTCCAGATTGGCAATGCCTGCTGGGAGCTCTACTGC
CTGGAACACGGCATCCAGCCCGATGGCCAGATGCCAAGTGACAAGACCATTGGGGGAGGAGATGACTCCT
TCAACACCTTCTTCAGTGAGACGGGCGCTGGCAAGCACGTGCCCCGGGCTGTGTTTGTAGACTTGGAACC
CACAGTCATTGGTGAGTTGACCTCAGTAACCTGAGATCCCAGGATGCTGGGACAGGAGGTCTGTCCAGGG
GCTTCTCTTGTCACTCACTCACTCCCTCCGTCCTTCTCTCCCTCCTCCAGATGAAGTTCGCACTGGCACC
TACCGCCAGCTCTTCCACCCTGAGCAGCTCATCACAGGCAAGGAAGATGCTGCCAATAACTATGCCCGAG
GGCACTACACCATTGGCAAGGAGATCATTGACCTTGTGTTGGACCGAATTCGCAAGCTGGTAAGCACCAC
ATATAAATATGCATTTAATGTGGTGTGATAGTTCCAGTGCAAGTTGGGTGGAGTGACTGACATCATTCAT
TCTTTGGCACCTACCAAAATGTGGAATAGGCTGCTTGCTATATTAATTGGACTTCTAAATCAGATAGTCC
CTAGGTTATGGACAGTTTGTGGATATGTCTGTTTTGCCAATTCCTTGTGCTTACATCAGTGAGATATGGT
TCGTAATCTAAAAAGTTGAAATAGAAATTCTAAGATAATGTGTCCTGGCATTAAAATATTACATTTTTTT
ATTCCCCTACAGGCTGACCAGTGCACCGGTCTTCAGGGCTTCTTGGTTTTCCACAGCTTTGGTGGGGGAA
CTGGTTCTGGGTTCACCTCCCTGCTCATGGAACGTCTCTCAGTTGATTATGGCAAGAAGTCCAAGCTGGA
GTTCTCCATTTACCCAGCACCCCAGGTTTCCACAGCTGTAGTTGAGCCCTACAACTCCATCCTCACCACC
CACACCACCCTGGAGCACTCAGTCGACCTGCAGGCATGCACTCTAGAGTCGACCTGCAGGCATGCAAGCT
TGGCGTAATCATGGTCATAGCTGTTTCCTGTGTGAAATTGTTATCCGCTCACAATTCCACACAACATACG
AGCCGGAAGCATAAAGTGTAAAGCCTGGGGTGCCTAATGAGTGAGCTAACTCACATTAATTGCGTTGCGC
TCACTGCCCGCTTTCCAGTCGGGAAACCTGTCGTGCCAGCTGCATTAATGAATCGGCCAACGCGCGGGGA
GAGGCGGTTTGCGTATTGGGCGCTCTTCCGCTTCCTCGCTCACTGACTCGCTGCGCTCGGTCGTTCGGCT
GCGGCGAGCGGTATCAGCTCACTCAAAGGCGGTAATACGGTTATCCACAGAATCAGGGGATAACGCAGGA
AAGAACATGTGAGCAAAAGGCCAGCAAAAGGCCAGGAACCGTAAAAAGGCCGCGTTGCTGGCGTTTTTCC
ATAGGCTCCGCCCCCCTGACGAGCATCACAAAAATCGACGCTCAAGTCAGAGGTGGCGAAACCCGACAGG
ACTATAAAGATACCAGGCGTTTCCCCCTGGAAGCTCCCTCGTGCGCTCTCCTGTTCCGACCCTGCCGCTT
ACCGGATACCTGTCCGCCTTTCTCCCTTCGGGAAGCGTGGCGCTTTCTCATAGCTCACGCTGTAGGTATC
TCAGTTCGGTGTAGGTCGTTCGCTCCAAGCTGGGCTGTGTGCACGAACCCCCCGTTCAGCCCGACCGCTG
CGCCTTATCCGGTAACTATCGTCTTGAGTCCAACCCGGTAAGACACGACTTATCGCCACTGGCAGCAGCC
ACTGGTAACAGGATTAGCAGAGCGAGGTATGTAGGCGGTGCTACAGAGTTCTTGAAGTGGTGGCCTAACT
ACGGCTACACTAGAAGAACAGTATTTGGTATCTGCGCTCTGCTGAAGCCAGTTACCTTCGGAAAAAGAGT
TGGTAGCTCTTGATCCGGCAAACAAACCACCGCTGGTAGCGGTGGTTTTTTTGTTTGCAAGCAGCAGATT
ACGCGCAGAAAAAAAGGATCTCAAGAAGATCCTTTGATCTTTTCTACGGGGTCTGACGCTCAGTGGAACG
AAAACTCACGTTAAGGGATTTTGGTCATGAGATTATCAAAAAGGATCTTCACCTAGATCCTTTTAAATTA
AAAATGAAGTTTTAAATCAATCTAAAGTATATATGAGTAAACTTGGTCTGACAGTTACCAATGCTTAATC
AGTGAGGCACCTATCTCAGCGATCTGTCTATTTCGTTCATCCATAGTTGCCTGACTCCCCGTCGTGTAGA
TAACTACGATACGGGAGGGCTTACCATCTGGCCCCAGTGCTGCAATGATACCGCGAGACCCACGCTCACC
GGCTCCAGATTTATCAGCAATAAACCAGCCAGCCGGAAGGGCCGAGCGCAGAAGTGGTCCTGCAACTTTA
TCCGCCTCCATCCAGTCTATTAATTGTTGCCGGGAAGCTAGAGTAAGTAGTTCGCCAGTTAATAGTTTGC
GCAACGTTGTTGCCATTGCTACAGGCATCGTGGTGTCACGCTCGTCGTTTGGTATGGCTTCATTCAGCTC
CGGTTCCCAACGATCAAGGCGAGTTACATGATCCCCCATGTTGTGCAAAAAAGCGGTTAGCTCCTTCGGT
CCTCCGATCGTTGTCAGAAGTAAGTTGGCCGCAGTGTTATCACTCATGGTTATGGCAGCACTGCATAATT
CTCTTACTGTCATGCCATCCGTAAGATGCTTTTCTGTGACTGGTGAGTACTCAACCAAGTCATTCTGAGA
ATAGTGTATGCGGCGACCGAGTTGCTCTTGCCCGGCGTCAATACGGGATAATACCGCGCCACATAGCAGA
ACTTTAAAAGTGCTCATCATTGGAAAACGTTCTTCGGGGCGAAAACTCTCAAGGATCTTACCGCTGTTGA
GATCCAGTTCGATGTAACCCACTCGTGCACCCAACTGATCTTCAGCATCTTTTACTTTCACCAGCGTTTC
TGGGTGAGCAAAAACAGGAAGGCAAAATGCCGCAAAAAAGGGAATAAGGGCGACACGGAAATGTTGAATA
CTCATACTCTTCCTTTTTCAATATTATTGAAGCATTTATCAGGGTTATTGTCTCATGAGCGGATACATAT
TTGAATGTATTTAGAAAAATAAACAAATAGGGGTTCCGCGCACATTTCCCCGAAAAGTGCCACCTGACGT
CTAAGAAACCATTATTATCATGACATTAACCTATAAAAATAGGCGTATCACGAGGCCCTTTCGTC
Features (pLannotate 1.2.2; 16 found; start..end, strand, type, name):
    137..236     +  misc_feature   bom (fragment): basis of mobility region from pBR322
    242..399     -  CDS            lacZα (fragment): LacZα fragment of β-galactosidase; lacZ fragment
    404..420     +  misc_feature   MCS (fragment): pUC18/19 multiple cloning site
   1440..2153    +  CDS            mEGFP: mEGFP is a basic (constitutively fluorescent) green fluorescent protein published in 2002, derived from Aequorea victoria. It has moderate acid sensitivity.
   2223..2396    +  CDS            TUBA (fragment): TBA_PICAB - Experimental evidence at transcript level: Swiss-Prot protein existence level 2. Tubulin is the major constituent of microtubules. It binds two moles of GTP, one at an exchangeable site on the beta chain and one at a non-exchangeable site on the alpha chain. From Picea abies (Norway spruce) (Picea excelsa).
   2500..3171    +  CDS            TBA1_CHICK (fragment): Experimental evidence at protein level: Swiss-Prot protein existence level 1. Tubulin is the major constituent of microtubules. It binds two moles of GTP, one at an exchangeable site on the beta chain and one at a non-exchangeable site on the alpha chain. From Gallus gallus (Chicken).
   3171..3190    +  misc_feature   MCS (fragment): pUC18/19 multiple cloning site
   3191..3221    +  misc_feature   MCS (fragment): pUC18/19 multiple cloning site
   3258..3274    -  protein_bind   lac operator: The lac repressor binds to the lac operator to inhibit transcription in E. coli. This inhibition can be relieved by adding lactose or isopropyl-β-D-thiogalactopyranoside (IPTG). lac repressor encoded by lacI
   3282..3312    -  promoter       lac promoter: promoter for the E. coli lac operon
   3327..3348    -  protein_bind   CAP binding site: CAP binding activates transcription in the presence of cAMP. E. coli catabolite activator protein
   3361..3453    -  CDS            lacI (fragment): lac repressor; lacI; The lac repressor binds to the lac operator to inhibit transcription in E. coli. This inhibition can be relieved by adding lactose or isopropyl-β-D-thiogalactopyranoside (IPTG).
   3636..4224    -  rep_origin     ori: high-copy-number ColE1/pMB1/pBR322/pUC origin of replication
   4395..5255    -  CDS            AmpR: β-lactamase; bla; confers resistance to ampicillin, carbenicillin, and related antibiotics
   5256..5360    -  promoter       AmpR promoter: bla
   5455..35      +  CDS            rop (fragment) (across the origin): Rop protein, which maintains plasmids at low copy number; rop
