[The description below was written by a language model from this plasmid's Addgene catalogue record and pLannotate feature annotations shown in this document.]
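Description:
AICSDP-4:TUBA1B-mEGFP is a CRISPR/Cas9 homology-directed repair donor template built on the pUC19 cloning backbone. It is propagated in E. coli as a high-copy plasmid through the ColE1/pUC origin and selected with ampicillin via the bla (AmpR) gene and its promoter. Remnants of the pUC19 lac region (CAP site, lac promoter and operator, split lacZα and multiple cloning site fragments) flank the insert, which was placed in the cloning site by Gibson assembly. These bacterial elements have no role in the editing application.

The roughly 2.75 kb insert consists of human TUBA1B genomic homology arms surrounding an mEGFP coding sequence followed by a short flexible glycine-serine linker. Both annotated sequence records (5,455 nt, the same plasmid with different start coordinates and relative orientation) show an unannotated stretch of about 1 kb upstream of mEGFP, consistent with the 5′ arm. Downstream of mEGFP are alpha-tubulin coding fragments. The annotation tool matched these to spruce and chicken homologues, but they presumably represent conserved TUBA1B exon sequence in the 3′ arm, since the catalogue entry gives the insert species as human. The arms carry point mutations that disrupt the crRNA binding sites, which prevents Cas9 from re-cutting the donor or the edited allele.

Although it is catalogued under mammalian expression, no mammalian promoter is annotated. Expression of the fusion depends on integration at the endogenous locus, where mEGFP is inserted in the second exon to tag alpha-tubulin near its N-terminus. The depositor used it with locus-specific Cas9 reagents in WTC human induced pluripotent stem cells to label microtubules. Edited populations may vary in fluorescence intensity, so sorting, subcloning and PCR-based screening for precisely edited clones are recommended.
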