Addgene plasmid #87421: AICSDP-4:TUBA1B-mEGFP
Purpose: Homology arms and linker-mEGFP sequence for N-terminus (second exon) tagging of human TUBA1B
Depositing lab: Allen Institute for Cell Science. Depositing organization: Allen Institute. Publication: Systematic gene tagging using CRISPR/Cas9 in human stem cells to illuminate cell organization. Roberts B, Haupt A, Tucker A, Grancharova T, Arakaki J, Fuqua MA, Nelson A, Hookway C, Ludmann SA, Mueller IA, Yang R, Horwitz R, Rafelski SM, Gunawardane RN. Mol Biol Cell. 2017 Oct 15;28(21):2854-2874. doi: 10.1091/mbc.E17-03-0209. Epub 2017 Aug 16. PubMed 28814507.
Backbone
  Vector backbone: pUC19
  Backbone manufacturer: New England BioLabs
  Vector type: Mammalian Expression, CRISPR ; Donor Template
Growth in bacteria
  Bacterial resistance: Ampicillin, 100 μg/mL
  Growth temperature: 37°C
  Growth strain: DH5alpha
  Copy number: High Copy
Gene/Insert
  Gene/Insert name: TUBA1B Homology Arms with mEGFP-linker (alt name: TUBA1B)
  Species: H. sapiens (human)
  Insert size (bp): 2750
  Mutation: homology arms contain point mutations to disrupt crRNA binding sites used
  Entrez Gene: TUBA1B (a.k.a. K-ALPHA-1)
  Tag / fusion protein: mEGFP-linker (N terminal on insert)
  Cloning method: Gibson Cloning
Terms and licenses: Academic/Nonprofit Terms; Industry Terms
Depositor comments: This plasmid has been used with locus-specific CRISPR/Cas9 to add a mEGFP tag to the second exon of human TUBA1B in WTC human induced pluripotent stem cells by the Allen Institute for Cell Science. Linker (AA) sequence: GGSGGS. After protein tagging using this donor template plasmid and CRISPR/Cas9 reagents, transfected cells may exhibit varying intensity levels of fluorescence, likely due to editing precision. To obtain cells of uniform intensity levels, see our protocol for fluorescence-assisted cell sorting and subcloning of transfected cells (https://www.allencell.org/instructional-videos-and-tutorials-for-cell-methods.html) Further, we recommend PCR-based assays for identifying precisely edited clones as previously described (https://www.molbiolcell.org/doi/abs/10.1091/mbc.e17-03-0209) For more information on the entire plasmid collection, please see https://www.addgene.org/allen-institute-cell-science/ . Please visit https://www.biorxiv.org/content/early/2017/03/31/123042 for bioRxiv preprint.
How to cite: AICSDP-4:TUBA1B-mEGFP was a gift from Allen Institute for Cell Science (Addgene plasmid # 87421 ; http://n2t.net/addgene:87421 ; RRID:Addgene_87421)
