>Addgene plasmid #87421 | AICSDP-4:TUBA1B-mEGFP | depositor partial sequence | sequence record 170441 | TUBA1B Homology Arms and mEGFP-linker
GAGTGTTCTTTTTTTGATGAAAGCAATAAGAGGACTGCGGAAGAGCTCCCTGTCAATGTACCGCTCTACA
CCAGTGTATTACGACAGTTCGTACACAACAGTCTGTAGAGGCCACCTGTCTCTCCCTGCTGCGTTAGGAA
TTCAGGGGAGCAGGTGGTGGCAGTAAGGGATTTTGAGGGAACGGAAATCGGATCTTGACCCAGATCTGGG
CCGCCGATAATCTCCTACTGCGCTCAGACTGCTGTGGAGGTGTTAGGCTGAGCCCGATGCCGGCAGGCAA
GGGAGGATGGGCGGCTTGGGCAGCGCCTTTGCAGACGTGGCCATTTCGTGCCTCTGCAGCACCGCCGGGG
GGCGCAAGAGCGCGCGCCCGGAATTGCTCATTCATCCTGTGCCGCAGAGCCCCGCCCCTTGTCCCTGCGG
ACAGACATTTCTTCTGCGCTGGTCTGGCCACGTGCTTCCTGTGCTAGGAGCTGCCCGGAAATGTGACCAC
CTAGTCTAAAGTGGGCTTCTGGGGCCTGAGCGCTGGATGGATGCCCACCTTCCTGTCTTGGTCCTCCAAA
GGAGGAAGCTGTGACTGAGCTGTCTTGGTCTGGAAGGAGGCCTTCCCGGTTTAGGATGGGAAGGTAACAT
TCATTAAAAGCAACGTAGACTATAGTGTAGCTGTTCTCAAAAGTAGTACATCTTAGAAAAGGATCTTTAG
AAAAGATCGCTTTAGAAAAGGAAATTCGTTTTCAGATTACGTGAGTAGCCTAGGTAACACAGCCAGACCT
CATCTCCACAAAAAAAATGAAAAAATTAGCCAGCTTGGTGGTCTGTGCCTGTGGTCCCAGCTGCTCCAGA
GGCTGAGGTGGGGGGATGACTGGAGCCTAGGCTGCAGTGAGCCTAGATGGCATCACTGCACTCAAGACTG
GGCGACAGACCTTATCTCTAAAAAAATAAAGATTGCATGAGTATTTTGTTCCACTTGACAGTCATCAATA
GATTGGTTTAAATTGTGATATCTTTTTTACTTACCGCAGGTGAGCAAGGGCGAGGAGCTGTTCACCGGGG
TGGTGCCCATCCTGGTCGAGCTGGACGGCGACGTAAACGGCCACAAGTTCAGCGTGTCCGGCGAGGGCGA
GGGCGATGCCACCTACGGCAAGCTGACCCTGAAGTTCATCTGCACCACCGGCAAGCTGCCCGTGCCCTGG
CCCACCCTCGTGACCACCCTGACCTACGGCGTGCAGTGCTTCAGCCGCTACCCCGACCACATGAAGCAGC
ACGACTTCTTCAAGTCCGCCATGCCCGAAGGCTACGTCCAGGAGCGCACCATCTTCTTCAAGGACGACGG
CAACTACAAGACCCGCGCCGAGGTGAAGTTCGAGGGCGACACCCTGGTGAACCGCATCGAGCTGAAGGGC
ATCGACTTCAAGGAGGACGGCAACATCCTGGGGCACAAGCTGGAGTACAACTACAACAGCCACAACGTCT
ATATCATGGCCGACAAGCAGAAGAACGGCATCAAGGTGAACTTCAAGATCCGCCACAACATCGAGGACGG
CAGCGTGCAGCTCGCCGACCACTACCAGCAGAACACCCCCATCGGCGACGGCCCCGTGCTGCTGCCCGAC
AACCACTACCTGAGCACCCAGTCCAAGCTGAGCAAAGACCCCAACGAGAAGCGCGATCACATGGTCCTGC
TGGAGTTCGTGACCGCCGCCGGGATCACTCTCGGCATGGACGAGCTGTACAAGGGAGGTTCAGGAGGCAG
CGAGTGCATCTCCATCCACGTTGGCCAGGCTGGTGTCCAGATTGGCAATGCCTGCTGGGAGCTCTACTGC
CTGGAACACGGCATCCAGCCCGATGGCCAGATGCCAAGTGACAAGACCATTGGGGGAGGAGATGACTCCT
TCAACACCTTCTTCAGTGAGACGGGCGCTGGCAAGCACGTGCCCCGGGCTGTGTTTGTAGACTTGGAACC
CACAGTCATTGGTGAGTTGACCTCAGTAACCTGAGATCCCAGGATGCTGGGACAGGAGGTCTGTCCAGGG
GCTTCTCTTGTCACTCACTCACTCCCTCCGTCCTTCTCTCCCTCCTCCAGATGAAGTTCGCACTGGCACC
TACCGCCAGCTCTTCCACCCTGAGCAGCTCATCACAGGCAAGGAAGATGCTGCCAATAACTATGCCCGAG
GGCACTACACCATTGGCAAGGAGATCATTGACCTTGTGTTGGACCGAATTCGCAAGCTGGTAAGCACCAC
ATATAAATATGCATTTAATGTGGTGTGATAGTTCCAGTGCAAGTTGGGTGGAGTGACTGACATCATTCAT
TCTTTGGCACCTACCAAAATGTGGAATAGGCTGCTTGCTATATTAATTGGACTTCTAAATCAGATAGTCC
CTAGGTTATGGACAGTTTGTGGATATGTCTGTTTTGCCAATTCCTTGTGCTTACATCAGTGAGATATGGT
TCGTAATCTAAAAAGTTGAAATAGAAATTCTAAGATAATGTGTCCTGGCATTAAAATATTACATTTTTTT
ATTCCCCTACAGGCTGACCAGTGCACCGGTCTTCAGGGCTTCTTGGTTTTCCACAGCTTTGGTGGGGGAA
CTGGTTCTGGGTTCACCTCCCTGCTCATGGAACGTCTCTCAGTTGATTATGGCAAGAAGTCCAAGCTGGA
GTTCTCCATTTACCCAGCACCCCAGGTTTCCACAGCTGTAGTTGAGCCCTACAACTCCATCCTCACCACC
CACACCACCCTGGAGCACTC
